>Addgene plasmid #217681 | HA-MBP-TEVpCS-ADGRB1 CTF-FLAG | addgene full sequence | sequence record 430270 | Addgene NGS Result
GGAGTACAAGTGCAAGGTCTCCAACAAAGCCCTCCCAGCCCCCATCGAGAAAACCATCTCCAAAGCCAAA
GGGCAGCCCCGAGAACCACAGGTGTACACCCTGCCCCCATCCCGGGAGGAGATGACCAAGAACCAGGTCA
GCCTGACCTGCCTGGTCAAAGGCTTCTATCCCAGCGACATCGCCGTGGAGTGGGAGAGCAATGGGCAGCC
GGAGAACAACTACAAGACCACGCCTCCCGTGCTGGACTCCGACGGCTCCTTCTTCCTCTACAGCAAGCTC
ACCGTGGACAAGAGCAGGTGGCAGCAGGGGAACGTCTTCTCATGCTCCGTGATGCACGAGGCTCTGCACA
ACCACTACACGCAGAAGAGCCTCTCCCTGTCTCCGGGTAAATGAGTGCTAGCTGGCCAGACATGATAAGA
TACATTGATGAGTTTGGACAAACCACAACTAGAATGCAGTGAAAAAAATGCTTTATTTGTGAAATTTGTG
ATGCTATTGCTTTATTTGTAACCATTATAAGCTGCAATAAACAAGTTAACAACAACAATTGCATTCATTT
TATGTTTCAGGTTCAGGGGGAGGTGTGGGAGGTTTTTTAAAGCAAGTAAAACCTCTACAAATGTGGTATG
GAATTAATTCTAAAATACAGCATAGCAAAACTTTAACCTCCAAATCAAGCCTCTACTTGAATCCTTTTCT
GAGGGATGAATAAGGCATAGGCATCAGGGGCTGTTGCCAATGTGCATTAGCTGTTTGCAGCCTCACCTTC
TTTCATGGAGTTTAAGATATAGTGTATTTTCCCAAGGTTTGAACTAGCTCTTCATTTCTTTATGTTTTAA
ATGCACTGACCTCCCACATTCCCTTTTTAGTAAAATATTCAGAAATAATTTAAATACATCATTGCAATGA
AAATAAATGTTTTTTATTAGGCAGAATCCAGATGCTCAAGGCCCTTCATAATATCCCCCAGTTTAGTAGT
TGGACTTAGGGAACAAAGGAACCTTTAATAGAAATTGGACAGCAAGAAAGCGAGCTTCTAGCTTATCCTC
AGTCCTGCTCCTCTGCCACAAAGTGCACGCAGTTGCCGGCCGGGTCGCGCAGGGCGAACTCCCGCCCCCA
CGGCTGCTCGCCGATCTCGGTCATGGCCGGCCCGGAGGCGTCCCGGAAGTTCGTGGACACGACCTCCGAC
CACTCGGCGTACAGCTCGTCCAGGCCGCGCACCCACACCCAGGCCAGGGTGTTGTCCGGCACCACCTGGT
CCTGGACCGCGCTGATGAACAGGGTCACGTCGTCCCGGACCACACCGGCGAAGTCGTCCTCCACGAAGTC
CCGGGAGAACCCGAGCCGGTCGGTCCAGAACTCGACCGCTCCGGCGACGTCGCGCGCGGTGAGCACCGGA
ACGGCACTGGTCAACTTGGCCATGATGGCTCCTCCTGTCAGGAGAGGAAAGAGAAGAAGGTTAGTACAAT
TGCTATAGTGAGTTGTATTATACTATGCAGATATACTATGCCAATGATTAATTGTCAAACTAGGGCTGCA
GGGTTCATAGTGCCACTTTTCCTGCACTGCCCCATCTCCTGCCCACCCTTTCCCAGGCATAGACAGTCAG
TGACTTACCAAACTCACAGGAGGGAGAAGGCAGAAGCTTGAGACAGACCCGCGGGACCGCCGAACTGCGA
GGGGACGTGGCTAGGGCGGCTTCTTTTATGGTGCGCCGGCCCTCGGAGGCAGGGCGCTCGGGGAGGCCTA
GCGGCCAATCTGCGGTGGCAGGAGGCGGGGCCGAAGGCCGTGCCTGACCAATCCGGAGCACATAGGAGTC
TCAGCCCCCCGCCCCAAAGCAAGGGGAAGTCACGCGCCTGTAGCGCCAGCGTGTTGTGAAATGGGGGCTT
GGGGGGGTTGGGGCCCTGACTAGTCAAAACAAACTCCCATTGACGTCAATGGGGTGGAGACTTGGAAATC
CCCGTGAGTCAAACCGCTATCCACGCCCATTGATGTACTGCCAAAACCGCATCATCATGGTAATAGCGAT
GACTAATACGTAGATGTACTGCCAAGTAGGAAAGTCCCATAAGGTCATGTACTGGGCATAATGCCAGGCG
GGCCATTTACCGTCATTGACGTCAATAGGGGGCGTACTTGGCATATGATACACTTGATGTACTGCCAAGT
GGGCAGTTTACCGTAAATACTCCACCCATTGACGTCAATGGAAAGTCCCTATTGGCGTTACTATGGGAAC
ATACGTCATTATTGACGTCAATGGGCGGGGGTCGTTGGGCGGTCAGCCAGGCGGGCCATTTACCGTAAGT
TATGTAACGCCTGCAGGTTAATTAAGAACATGTGAGCAAAAGGCCAGCAAAAGGCCAGGAACCGTAAAAA
GGCCGCGTTGCTGGCGTTTTTCCATAGGCTCCGCCCCCCTGACGAGCATCACAAAAATCGACGCTCAAGT
CAGAGGTGGCGAAACCCGACAGGACTATAAAGATACCAGGCGTTTCCCCCTGGAAGCTCCCTCGTGCGCT
CTCCTGTTCCGACCCTGCCGCTTACCGGATACCTGTCCGCCTTTCTCCCTTCGGGAAGCGTGGCGCTTTC
TCATAGCTCACGCTGTAGGTATCTCAGTTCGGTGTAGGTCGTTCGCTCCAAGCTGGGCTGTGTGCACGAA
CCCCCCGTTCAGCCCGACCGCTGCGCCTTATCCGGTAACTATCGTCTTGAGTCCAACCCGGTAAGACACG
ACTTATCGCCACTGGCAGCAGCCACTGGTAACAGGATTAGCAGAGCGAGGTATGTAGGCGGTGCTACAGA
GTTCTTGAAGTGGTGGCCTAACTACGGCTACACTAGAAGAACAGTATTTGGTATCTGCGCTCTGCTGAAG
CCAGTTACCTTCGGAAAAAGAGTTGGTAGCTCTTGATCCGGCAAACAAACCACCGCTGGTAGCGGTGGTT
TTTTTGTTTGCAAGCAGCAGATTACGCGCAGAAAAAAAGGATCTCAAGAAGATCCTTTGATCTTTTCTAC
GGGGTCTGACGCTCAGTGGAACGAAAACTCACGTTAAGGGATTTTGGTCATGGCTAGTTAATTAACATTT
AAATCAGCGGCCGCAATAAAATATCTTTATTTTCATTACATCTGTGTGTTGGTTTTTTGTGTGAATCGTA
ACTAACATACGCTCTCCATCAAAACAAAACGAAACAAAACAAACTAGCAAAATAGGCTGTCCCCAGTGCA
AGTGCAGGTGCCAGAACATTTCTCTATCGAAGGATCTGCGATCGCTCCGGTGCCCGTCAGTGGGCAGAGC
GCACATCGCCCACAGTCCCCGAGAAGTTGGGGGGAGGGGTCGGCAATTGAACGGGTGCCTAGAGAAGGTG
GCGCGGGGTAAACTGGGAAAGTGATGTCGTGTACTGGCTCCGCCTTTTTCCCGAGGGTGGGGGAGAACCG
TATATAAGTGCAGTAGTCGCCGTGAACGTTCTTTTTCGCAACGGGTTTGCCGCCAGAACACAGCTGAAGC
TTCGAGGGGCTCGCATCTCTCCTTCACGCGCCCGCCGCCCTACCTGAGGCCGCCATCCACGCCGGTTGAG
TCGCGTTCTGCCGCCTCCCGCCTGTGGTGCCTCCTGAACTGCGTCCGCCGTCTAGGTAAGTTTAAAGCTC
AGGTCGAGACCGGGCCTTTGTCCGGCGCTCCCTTGGAGCCTACCTAGACTCAGCCGGCTCTCCACGCTTT
GCCTGACCCTGCTTGCTCAACTCTACGTCTTTGTTTCGTTTTCTGTTCTGCGCCGTTACAGATCCAAGCT
GTGACCGGCGCCTACCTGAGATCACCGGCGAAGGAGGGCCACCATGTACAGGATGCAACTCCTGTCTTGC
ATTGCACTAAGTCTTGCACTTGTCACGAATTCGTACCCATACGATGTTCCAGATTACGCTGGATCCAAAA
TTGAAGAAGGCAAACTGGTGATTTGGATTAACGGCGATAAAGGCTATAACGGCCTGGCGGAAGTGGGCAA
AAAATTTGAAAAAGATACCGGCATTAAAGTGACCGTGGAACATCCGGATAAACTGGAAGAAAAATTTCCG
CAGGTGGCGGCGACCGGCGATGGCCCGGATATTATTTTTTGGGCGCATGATCGCTTTGGCGGCTATGCGC
AGAGCGGCCTGCTGGCGGAAATTACCCCGGATAAAGCGTTTCAGGATAAACTGTATCCGTTTACCTGGGA
TGCGGTGCGCTATAACGGCAAACTGATTGCGTATCCGATTGCGGTGGAAGCGCTGAGCCTGATTTATAAC
AAAGATCTGCTGCCGAACCCGCCGAAAACCTGGGAAGAAATTCCGGCGCTGGATAAAGAACTGAAAGCGA
AAGGCAAAAGCGCGCTGATGTTTAACCTGCAGGAACCGTATTTTACCTGGCCGCTGATTGCGGCGGATGG
CGGCTATGCGTTTAAATATGAAAACGGCAAATATGATATTAAAGATGTGGGCGTGGATAACGCGGGCGCG
AAAGCGGGCCTGACCTTTCTGGTGGATCTGATTAAAAACAAACATATGAACGCGGATACCGATTATAGCA
TTGCGGAAGCGGCGTTTAACAAAGGCGAAACCGCGATGACCATTAACGGCCCGTGGGCGTGGAGCAACAT
TGATACCAGCAAAGTGAACTATGGCGTGACCGTGCTGCCGACCTTTAAAGGCCAGCCGAGCAAACCGTTT
GTGGGCGTGCTGAGCGCGGGCATTAACGCGGCGAGCCCGAACAAAGAACTGGCGAAAGAATTTCTGGAAA
ACTATCTGCTGACCGATGAAGGCCTGGAAGCGGTGAACAAAGATAAACCGCTGGGCGCGGTGGCGCTGAA
AAGCTATGAAGAAGAACTGGCGAAAGATCCGCGCATTGCGGCGACCATGGAAAACGCGCAGAAAGGCGAA
ATTATGCCGAACATTCCGCAGATGAGCGCGTTTTGGTATGCGGTGCGCACCGCGGTGATTAACGCGGCGA
GCGGCCGCCAGACCGTGGATGAAGCGCTGAAAGATGCGCAGACCAACGAGAACCTTTACTTCCAAAGTAC
GTTCGCGATCCTGGCGCAGCTGAGCGCCGATGCTAACATGGAGAAGGCTACACTGCCCAGTGTCACACTG
ATCGTGGGTTGTGGAGTGAGCTCTCTCACGCTCCTGATGCTGGTCATCATTTATGTGAGCGTGTGGCGCT
ATATTCGCAGTGAACGCAGCGTCATTCTGATCAACTTTTGCCTTAGCATTATCTCAAGCAACGCGCTGAT
CCTCATCGGCCAAACGCAGACACGTAACAAGGTTGTATGTACACTGGTGGCCGCATTCCTCCATTTCTTT
TTCCTGTCTTCCTTCTGTTGGGTTTTGACTGAGGCCTGGCAATCCTACATGGCTGTGACCGGGCATCTGC
GTAACCGTTTGATCCGGAAGCGGTTTCTGTGCTTGGGATGGGGATTGCCCGCTCTGGTCGTGGCTATTAG
TGTAGGTTTCACAAAGGCGAAGGGTTATAGCACCATGAACTATTGCTGGCTGTCTCTCGAAGGAGGCTTG
CTGTATGCTTTTGTGGGACCCGCTGCCGCTGTTGTCCTGGTCAACATGGTGATTGGTATTCTGGTGTTTA
ATAAGCTCGTATCTAAGGACGGCATTACCGACAAAAAGCTGAAGGAACGCGCTGGAGCCAGCCTCTGGTC
CAGTTGCGTCGTGCTCCCACTTCTCGCACTCACGTGGATGAGCGCCGTCCTCGCCGTGACCGACCGGCGC
TCCGCCCTGTTTCAAATTCTGTTCGCAGTGTTTGACTCTCTGGAGGGCTTCGTTATCGTGATGGTCCACT
GTATCCTTAGGCGTGAGGTGCAGGATGCTGTGAAGTGCCGTGTCGTAGACAGGCAGGAAGAGGGTAATGG
CGATTCCGGTGGCTCTTTCCAGAACGGTCACGCCCAGCTTATGACAGACTTCGAGAAGGACGTGGATCTT
GCGTGCCGCTCTGTGCTCAACAAGGACATCGCAGCGTGTCGGACTGCAACCATCACCGGCACCCTGAAAA
GACCTAGCCTCCCGGAAGAGGAAAAGCTGAAGCTGGCTCATGCGAAGGGACCGCCCACAAATTTTAATTC
TCTGCCTGCTAATGTCAGTAAGCTCCACCTGCACGGCAGCCCACGCTACCCCGGTGGCCCTCTCCCCGAT
TTTCCTAACCACTCACTGACCCTGAAACGGGATAAGGCTCCCAAAAGCTCTTTCGTGGGAGACGGTGACA
TCTTTAAAAAGCTCGATAGCGAGCTGAGCCGTGCCCAAGAGAAGGCCCTGGATACATCTTACGTGATTCT
CCCAACAGCCACAGCCACGCTGCGCCCAAAGCCTAAGGAAGAGCCAAAATACTCTATTCACATCGATCAG
ATGCCCCAGACCAGACTTATCCACCTGTCCACTGCCCCTGAGGCAAGTCTGCCCGCGCGCAGCCCACCTT
CTAGACAGCCGCCCAGTGGTGGCCCGCCTGAAGCACCGCCAGCGCAACCGCCACCGCCTCCACCTCCGCC
TCCACCGCCTCCGCAGCAACCACTGCCACCTCCGCCAAACCTTGAACCTGCCCCTCCGTCCCTGGGTGAT
CCCGGAGAGCCGGCGGCCCACCCCGGTCCCTCAACCGGACCCTCCACCAAGAATGAGAACGTTGCCACCT
TGTCCGTTTCCTCATTGGAAAGGAGAAAGTCTAGATATGCCGAACTCGACTTTGAGAAGATTATGCACAC
CCGGAAGCGCCATCAGGACATGTTCCAGGACCTGAACCGGAAACTCCAGCACGCCGCTGAAAAAGACAAA
GAGGTGCTGGGTCCGGACTCAAAGCCAGAGAAACAGCAAACTCCCAATAAGAGGCCTTGGGAGTCCCTGC
GCAAGGCACATGGAACCCCAACCTGGGTTAAAAAGGAGCTTGAGCCTCTTCAGCCAAGCCCACTCGAACT
GCGCTCCGTCGAGTGGGAGAGATCTGGCGCGACTATCCCACTCGTCGGCCAGGATATTATCGACCTGCAA
ACAGAGGTGGGTTCTGACTACAAAGACGATGACGACAAGTGAAGATCTGACAAAACTCACACATGCCCAC
CGTGCCCAGCACCTGAACTCCTGGGGGGACCGTCAGTCTTCCTCTTCCCCCCAAAACCCAAGGACACCCT
CATGATCTCCCGGACCCCTGAGGTCACATGCGTGGTGGTGGACGTGAGCCACGAAGACCCTGAGGTCAAG
TTCAACTGGTACGTGGACGGCGTGGAGGTGCATAATGCCAAGACAAAGCCGCGGGAGGAGCAGTACAACA
GCACGTACCGTGTGGTCAGCGTCCTCACCGTCCTGCACCAGGACTGGCTGAATGGCAA
Features (pLannotate 1.2.2; 17 found; start..end, strand, type, name):
    416..537     -  polyA_signal   SV40 poly(A) signal: SV40 polyadenylation signal
    560..631     -  CDS            large T antigen (fragment): large T antigen from SV40 (simian virus 40)
    641..1035    -  polyA_signal   β-globin poly(A): human β-globin polyadenylation signal
   1052..1423    -  CDS            ble: BLE_STRHI - Experimental evidence at protein level: Swiss-Prot protein existence level 1. Binding protein with a strong affinity to the bleomycin family of antibiotics. From Streptoalloteichus hindustanus.
   1485..1528    -  promoter       EM7 promoter (fragment): synthetic bacterial promoter&nbsp
   1915..2014    -  promoter       CMV promoter (fragment): human cytomegalovirus (CMV) immediate early promoter
   2016..2319    -  enhancer       CMV enhancer: human cytomegalovirus immediate early enhancer
   2399..2987    -  rep_origin     ori: high-copy-number ColE1/pMB1/pBR322/pUC origin of replication
   3095..3143    +  polyA_signal   poly(A) signal: synthetic polyadenylation signal
   3154..3245    +  misc_feature   pause site: RNA polymerase II transcriptional pause signal from the human α2 globin gene
   3282..3493    +  promoter       EF-1α core promoter: core promoter for human elongation factor EF-1α
   3506..3774    +  LTR            5' LTR (truncated): truncated 5' long terminal repeat (LTR) from human T-cell leukemia virus (HTLV) type 1
   3824..3883    +  sig_peptide    IL-2 signal sequence: human interleukin-2 signal sequence
   3884..3910    +  CDS            3xHA (fragment): three tandem HA epitope tags
   3914..5014    +  CDS            malE (fragment): MALE_ECO57 - Experimental evidence at protein level: Swiss-Prot protein existence level 1. Part of the ABC transporter complex MalEFGK involved in maltose/maltodextrin import. Binds maltose and higher maltodextrins. From Escherichia coli O157:H7.
   5036..7009    +  CDS            ADGRB1 (fragment): AGRB1_HUMAN - Also known as BAI1 From Homo sapiens (Human).
   7049..391     +  CDS            IGHG1 (fragment) (across the origin): IGHG1_HUMAN - Experimental evidence at protein level: Swiss-Prot protein existence level 1. Constant region of immunoglobulin heavy chains. Immunoglobulins, also known as antibodies, are membrane-bound or secreted glycoproteins produced by B lymphocytes. In the recognition phase of humoral immunity, the membrane-bound immunoglobulins serve as receptors which, upon binding of a specific antigen, trigger the clonal expansion and differentiation of B lymphocytes into immunoglobulins- secreting plasma cells. Secreted immunoglobulins mediate the effector phase of humoral immunity, which results in
