[The description below was written by a language model from this plasmid's Addgene catalogue record and pLannotate feature annotations shown in this document.]
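Description:
HA-MBP-TEVpCS-ADGRB1 CTF-FLAG is a mammalian expression plasmid built on the pFuse-hIgG1-Fc2 backbone by Gibson cloning. It carries the C-terminal fragment of the human adhesion GPCR ADGRB1 (BAI1), with residues 1-926 deleted, leaving the transmembrane domain portion of the receptor. It replicates in E. coli from a high-copy ColE1/pUC-type origin. Selection uses a bleomycin-family (Zeocin) resistance gene, ble from Streptoalloteichus hindustanus. This gene sits downstream of both a CMV enhancer/promoter and the bacterial EM7 promoter and is followed by a β-globin poly(A), an arrangement that should allow the same marker to be expressed in bacteria and in mammalian cells.

The expression cassette is driven by a composite promoter made of the EF-1α core promoter and a truncated HTLV-1 5' LTR segment. An upstream synthetic poly(A) and a transcriptional pause site insulate it from read-through. The open reading frame begins with the IL-2 signal sequence, which directs the protein into the secretory pathway. This is followed by an HA epitope, E. coli maltose-binding protein (malE) and the ADGRB1 fragment. The construct name indicates a TEV protease cleavage site between MBP and the receptor, and the catalogue lists a C-terminal FLAG tag, but neither is annotated in the feature table. By its design, TEV cleavage would remove the HA-MBP cap and expose the native N-terminus of the CTF, consistent with the associated study of tethered agonist signaling in adhesion GPCRs.

An IgG1 Fc (IGHG1) fragment from the backbone remains downstream of the insert, ahead of the SV40 poly(A). The record does not say whether it is translated. The catalogue describes FLAG as the C-terminal tag, which suggests translation ends before the Fc sequence.
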