Addgene plasmid #217681: HA-MBP-TEVpCS-ADGRB1 CTF-FLAG
Purpose: Mammalian expression of Adhesion G Protein-Coupled Receptor transmembrane domains
Depositing lab: Stephen Blacklow. Depositing organization: Harvard Medical School. Publication: Heterogeneity of tethered agonist signaling in adhesion G protein-coupled receptors. Dates AN, Jones DTD, Smith JS, Skiba MA, Rich MF, Burruss MM, Kruse AC, Blacklow SC. Cell Chem Biol. 2024 Aug 15;31(8):1542-1553.e4. doi: 10.1016/j.chembiol.2024.03.004. Epub 2024 Apr 11. PubMed 38608683.
Backbone
  Vector backbone: pFuse-hIgG1-Fc2
  Backbone manufacturer: Invitrogen
  Vector type: Mammalian Expression
Growth in bacteria
  Bacterial resistance: Bleocin (Zeocin), 50 μg/mL
  Growth temperature: 37°C
  Growth strain: DH5alpha
  Copy number: High Copy
Gene/Insert
  Gene/Insert name: ADGRB1 (alt name: BAI1)
  Species: H. sapiens (human)
  Mutation: Deletion of residues 1-926
  Entrez Gene: ADGRB1 (a.k.a. BAI1, GDAIF)
  Tag / fusion protein: HA (N terminal on insert); FLAG (C terminal on insert)
  Cloning method: Gibson Cloning
Terms and licenses: Academic/Nonprofit Terms; Industry Terms: Not Available to Industry
Depositor comments: Please visit https://www.biorxiv.org/content/10.1101/2022.07.14.500097v2 for bioRxiv preprint.
How to cite: HA-MBP-TEVpCS-ADGRB1 CTF-FLAG was a gift from Stephen Blacklow (Addgene plasmid # 217681 ; http://n2t.net/addgene:217681 ; RRID:Addgene_217681)
