>Addgene plasmid #217681 | HA-MBP-TEVpCS-ADGRB1 CTF-FLAG | depositor partial sequence | sequence record 424429 | MBP-CTF Insert
ATGTACAGGATGCAACTCCTGTCTTGCATTGCACTAAGTCTTGCACTTGTCACGAATTCGTACCCATACG
ATGTTCCAGATTACGCTGGATCCAAAATTGAAGAAGGCAAACTGGTGATTTGGATTAACGGCGATAAAGG
CTATAACGGCCTGGCGGAAGTGGGCAAAAAATTTGAAAAAGATACCGGCATTAAAGTGACCGTGGAACAT
CCGGATAAACTGGAAGAAAAATTTCCGCAGGTGGCGGCGACCGGCGATGGCCCGGATATTATTTTTTGGG
CGCATGATCGCTTTGGCGGCTATGCGCAGAGCGGCCTGCTGGCGGAAATTACCCCGGATAAAGCGTTTCA
GGATAAACTGTATCCGTTTACCTGGGATGCGGTGCGCTATAACGGCAAACTGATTGCGTATCCGATTGCG
GTGGAAGCGCTGAGCCTGATTTATAACAAAGATCTGCTGCCGAACCCGCCGAAAACCTGGGAAGAAATTC
CGGCGCTGGATAAAGAACTGAAAGCGAAAGGCAAAAGCGCGCTGATGTTTAACCTGCAGGAACCGTATTT
TACCTGGCCGCTGATTGCGGCGGATGGCGGCTATGCGTTTAAATATGAAAACGGCAAATATGATATTAAA
GATGTGGGCGTGGATAACGCGGGCGCGAAAGCGGGCCTGACCTTTCTGGTGGATCTGATTAAAAACAAAC
ATATGAACGCGGATACCGATTATAGCATTGCGGAAGCGGCGTTTAACAAAGGCGAAACCGCGATGACCAT
TAACGGCCCGTGGGCGTGGAGCAACATTGATACCAGCAAAGTGAACTATGGCGTGACCGTGCTGCCGACC
TTTAAAGGCCAGCCGAGCAAACCGTTTGTGGGCGTGCTGAGCGCGGGCATTAACGCGGCGAGCCCGAACA
AAGAACTGGCGAAAGAATTTCTGGAAAACTATCTGCTGACCGATGAAGGCCTGGAAGCGGTGAACAAAGA
TAAACCGCTGGGCGCGGTGGCGCTGAAAAGCTATGAAGAAGAACTGGCGAAAGATCCGCGCATTGCGGCG
ACCATGGAAAACGCGCAGAAAGGCGAAATTATGCCGAACATTCCGCAGATGAGCGCGTTTTGGTATGCGG
TGCGCACCGCGGTGATTAACGCGGCGAGCGGCCGCCAGACCGTGGATGAAGCGCTGAAAGATGCGCAGAC
CAACGAGAACCTTTACTTCCAAAGTACGTTCGCGATCCTGGCGCAGCTGAGCGCCGATGCTAACATGGAG
AAGGCTACACTGCCCAGTGTCACACTGATCGTGGGTTGTGGAGTGAGCTCTCTCACGCTCCTGATGCTGG
TCATCATTTATGTGAGCGTGTGGCGCTATATTCGCAGTGAACGCAGCGTCATTCTGATCAACTTTTGCCT
TAGCATTATCTCAAGCAACGCGCTGATCCTCATCGGCCAAACGCAGACACGTAACAAGGTTGTATGTACA
CTGGTGGCCGCATTCCTCCATTTCTTTTTCCTGTCTTCCTTCTGTTGGGTTTTGACTGAGGCCTGGCAAT
CCTACATGGCTGTGACCGGGCATCTGCGTAACCGTTTGATCCGGAAGCGGTTTCTGTGCTTGGGATGGGG
ATTGCCCGCTCTGGTCGTGGCTATTAGTGTAGGTTTCACAAAGGCGAAGGGTTATAGCACCATGAACTAT
TGCTGGCTGTCTCTCGAAGGAGGCTTGCTGTATGCTTTTGTGGGACCCGCTGCCGCTGTTGTCCTGGTCA
ACATGGTGATTGGTATTCTGGTGTTTAATAAGCTCGTATCTAAGGACGGCATTACCGACAAAAAGCTGAA
GGAACGCGCTGGAGCCAGCCTCTGGTCCAGTTGCGTCGTGCTCCCACTTCTCGCACTCACGTGGATGAGC
GCCGTCCTCGCCGTGACCGACCGGCGCTCCGCCCTGTTTCAAATTCTGTTCGCAGTGTTTGACTCTCTGG
AGGGCTTCGTTATCGTGATGGTCCACTGTATCCTTAGGCGTGAGGTGCAGGATGCTGTGAAGTGCCGTGT
CGTAGACAGGCAGGAAGAGGGTAATGGCGATTCCGGTGGCTCTTTCCAGAACGGTCACGCCCAGCTTATG
ACAGACTTCGAGAAGGACGTGGATCTTGCGTGCCGCTCTGTGCTCAACAAGGACATCGCAGCGTGTCGGA
CTGCAACCATCACCGGCACCCTGAAAAGACCTAGCCTCCCGGAAGAGGAAAAGCTGAAGCTGGCTCATGC
GAAGGGACCGCCCACAAATTTTAATTCTCTGCCTGCTAATGTCAGTAAGCTCCACCTGCACGGCAGCCCA
CGCTACCCCGGTGGCCCTCTCCCCGATTTTCCTAACCACTCACTGACCCTGAAACGGGATAAGGCTCCCA
AAAGCTCTTTCGTGGGAGACGGTGACATCTTTAAAAAGCTCGATAGCGAGCTGAGCCGTGCCCAAGAGAA
GGCCCTGGATACATCTTACGTGATTCTCCCAACAGCCACAGCCACGCTGCGCCCAAAGCCTAAGGAAGAG
CCAAAATACTCTATTCACATCGATCAGATGCCCCAGACCAGACTTATCCACCTGTCCACTGCCCCTGAGG
CAAGTCTGCCCGCGCGCAGCCCACCTTCTAGACAGCCGCCCAGTGGTGGCCCGCCTGAAGCACCGCCAGC
GCAACCGCCACCGCCTCCACCTCCGCCTCCACCGCCTCCGCAGCAACCACTGCCACCTCCGCCAAACCTT
GAACCTGCCCCTCCGTCCCTGGGTGATCCCGGAGAGCCGGCGGCCCACCCCGGTCCCTCAACCGGACCCT
CCACCAAGAATGAGAACGTTGCCACCTTGTCCGTTTCCTCATTGGAAAGGAGAAAGTCTAGATATGCCGA
ACTCGACTTTGAGAAGATTATGCACACCCGGAAGCGCCATCAGGACATGTTCCAGGACCTGAACCGGAAA
CTCCAGCACGCCGCTGAAAAAGACAAAGAGGTGCTGGGTCCGGACTCAAAGCCAGAGAAACAGCAAACTC
CCAATAAGAGGCCTTGGGAGTCCCTGCGCAAGGCACATGGAACCCCAACCTGGGTTAAAAAGGAGCTTGA
GCCTCTTCAGCCAAGCCCACTCGAACTGCGCTCCGTCGAGTGGGAGAGATCTGGCGCGACTATCCCACTC
GTCGGCCAGGATATTATCGACCTGCAAACAGAGGTGGGTTCTGACTACAAAGACGATGACGACAAGTGAA
GATCTGACAAAACTCACACA
